>Addgene plasmid #90562 | CAMSAP3 E8.5 gRNA | addgene full sequence | sequence record 183426 | Addgene NGS Result
CGAGTCAGTGAGCGAGGAAGCGGAAGAGCGCCCAATACGCAAACCGCCTCTCCCCGCGCGTTGGCCGATT
CATTAATGCAGCTGGCACGACAGGTTTCCCGACTGGAAAGCGGGCAGTGAGCGCAACGCAATTAATGTGA
GTTAGCTCACTCATTAGGCACCCCAGGCTTTACACTTTATGCTTCCGGCTCGTATGTTGTGTGGAATTGT
GAGCGGATAACAATTTCACACAGGAAACAGCTATGACCATGATTACGCCAAGCGCGCAATTAACCCTCAC
TAAAGGGAACAAAAGCTGGAGCTGCAAGCTTAATGTAGTCTTATGCAATACTCTTGTAGTCTTGCAACAT
GGTAACGATGAGTTAGCAACATGCCTTACAAGGAGAGAAAAAGCACCGTGCATGCCGATTGGTGGAAGTA
AGGTGGTACGATCGTGCCTTATTAGGAAGGCAACAGACGGGTCTGACATGGATTGGACGAACCACTGAAT
TGCCGCATTGCAGAGATATTGTATTTAAGTGCCTAGCTCGATACATAAACGGGTCTCTCTGGTTAGACCA
GATCTGAGCCTGGGAGCTCTCTGGCTAACTAGGGAACCCACTGCTTAAGCCTCAATAAAGCTTGCCTTGA
GTGCTTCAAGTAGTGTGTGCCCGTCTGTTGTGTGACTCTGGTAACTAGAGATCCCTCAGACCCTTTTAGT
CAGTGTGGAAAATCTCTAGCAGTGGCGCCCGAACAGGGACTTGAAAGCGAAAGGGAAACCAGAGGAGCTC
TCTCGACGCAGGACTCGGCTTGCTGAAGCGCGCACGGCAAGAGGCGAGGGGCGGCGACTGGTGAGTACGC
CAAAAATTTTGACTAGCGGAGGCTAGAAGGAGAGAGATGGGTGCGAGAGCGTCAGTATTAAGCGGGGGAG
AATTAGATCGCGATGGGAAAAAATTCGGTTAAGGCCAGGGGGAAAGAAAAAATATAAATTAAAACATATA
GTATGGGCAAGCAGGGAGCTAGAACGATTCGCAGTTAATCCTGGCCTGTTAGAAACATCAGAAGGCTGTA
GACAAATACTGGGACAGCTACAACCATCCCTTCAGACAGGATCAGAAGAACTTAGATCATTATATAATAC
AGTAGCAACCCTCTATTGTGTGCATCAAAGGATAGAGATAAAAGACACCAAGGAAGCTTTAGACAAGATA
GAGGAAGAGCAAAACAAAAGTAAGACCACCGCACAGCAAGCGGCCGCTGATCTTCAGACCTGGAGGAGGA
GATATGAGGGACAATTGGAGAAGTGAATTATATAAATATAAAGTAGTAAAAATTGAACCATTAGGAGTAG
CACCCACCAAGGCAAAGAGAAGAGTGGTGCAGAGAGAAAAAAGAGCAGTGGGAATAGGAGCTTTGTTCCT
TGGGTTCTTGGGAGCAGCAGGAAGCACTATGGGCGCAGCGTCAATGACGCTGACGGTACAGGCCAGACAA
TTATTGTCTGGTATAGTGCAGCAGCAGAACAATTTGCTGAGGGCTATTGAGGCGCAACAGCATCTGTTGC
AACTCACAGTCTGGGGCATCAAGCAGCTCCAGGCAAGAATCCTGGCTGTGGAAAGATACCTAAAGGATCA
ACAGCTCCTGGGGATTTGGGGTTGCTCTGGAAAACTCATTTGCACCACTGCTGTGCCTTGGAATGCTAGT
TGGAGTAATAAATCTCTGGAACAGATTTGGAATCACACGACCTGGATGGAGTGGGACAGAGAAATTAACA
ATTACACAAGCTTAATACACTCCTTAATTGAAGAATCGCAAAACCAGCAAGAAAAGAATGAACAAGAATT
ATTGGAATTAGATAAATGGGCAAGTTTGTGGAATTGGTTTAACATAACAAATTGGCTGTGGTATATAAAA
TTATTCATAATGATAGTAGGAGGCTTGGTAGGTTTAAGAATAGTTTTTGCTGTACTTTCTATAGTGAATA
GAGTTAGGCAGGGATATTCACCATTATCGTTTCAGACCCACCTCCCAACCCCGAGGGGACCCAGAGAGGG
CCTATTTCCCATGATTCCTTCATATTTGCATATACGATACAAGGCTGTTAGAGAGATAATTAGAATTAAT
TTGACTGTAAACACAAAGATATTAGTACAAAATACGTGACGTAGAAAGTAATAATTTCTTGGGTAGTTTG
CAGTTTTAAAATTATGTTTTAAAATGGACTATCATATGCTTACCGTAACTTGAAAGTATTTCGATTTCTT
GGCTTTATATATCTTGTGGAAAGGACGAAACACCGCTATACCGACCAGTACGCGCGTTTAAGAGCTATGC
TGGAAACAGCATAGCAAGTTTAAATAAGGCTAGTCCGTTATCAACTTGAAAAAGTGGCACCGAGTCGGTG
CTTTTTTTGAATTCTAGATCTTGAGACAAATGGCAGTATTCATCCACAATTTTAAAAGAAAAGGGGGGAT
TGGGGGGTACAGTGCAGGGGAAAGAATAGTAGACATAATAGCAACAGACATACAAACTAAAGAATTACAA
AAACAAATTACAAAAATTCAAAATTTTCGGGTTTATTACAGGGACAGCAGAGATCCACTTTGGCGCCGGC
TCGAGTGGCTCCGGTGCCCGTCAGTGGGCAGAGCGCACATCGCCCACAGTCCCCGAGAAGTTGGGGGGAG
GGGTCGGCAATTGAACCGGTGCCTAGAGAAGGTGGCGCGGGGTAAACTGGGAAAGTGATGTCGTGTACTG
GCTCCGCCTTTTTCCCGAGGGTGGGGGAGAACCGTATATAAGTGCAGTAGTCGCCGTGAACGTTCTTTTT
CGCAACGGGTTTGCCGCCAGAACACAGGTGTCGTGACGCGGGATCCGCCACCATGACCGAGTACAAGCCC
ACGGTGCGCCTCGCCACCCGCGACGACGTCCCCAGGGCCGTACGCACCCTCGCCGCCGCGTTCGCCGACT
ACCCCGCCACGCGCCACACCGTCGATCCGGACCGCCACATCGAGCGGGTCACCGAGCTGCAAGAACTCTT
CCTCACGCGCGTCGGGCTCGACATCGGCAAGGTGTGGGTCGCGGACGACGGCGCCGCGGTGGCGGTCTGG
ACCACGCCGGAGAGCGTCGAAGCGGGGGCGGTGTTCGCCGAGATCGGCCCGCGCATGGCCGAGTTGAGCG
GTTCCCGGCTGGCCGCGCAGCAACAGATGGAAGGCCTCCTGGCGCCGCACCGGCCCAAGGAGCCCGCGTG
GTTCCTGGCCACCGTCGGAGTCTCGCCCGACCACCAGGGCAAGGGTCTGGGCAGCGCCGTCGTGCTCCCC
GGAGTGGAGGCGGCCGAGCGCGCCGGGGTGCCCGCCTTCCTGGAGACCTCCGCGCCCCGCAACCTCCCCT
TCTACGAGCGGCTCGGCTTCACCGTCACCGCCGACGTCGAGGTGCCCGAAGGACCGCGCACCTGGTGCAT
GACCCGCAAGCCCGGTGCCTGAACGCGTTAAGTCGACAATCAACCTCTGGATTACAAAATTTGTGAAAGA
TTGACTGGTATTCTTAACTATGTTGCTCCTTTTACGCTATGTGGATACGCTGCTTTAATGCCTTTGTATC
ATGCTATTGCTTCCCGTATGGCTTTCATTTTCTCCTCCTTGTATAAATCCTGGTTGCTGTCTCTTTATGA
GGAGTTGTGGCCCGTTGTCAGGCAACGTGGCGTGGTGTGCACTGTGTTTGCTGACGCAACCCCCACTGGT
TGGGGCATTGCCACCACCTGTCAGCTCCTTTCCGGGACTTTCGCTTTCCCCCTCCCTATTGCCACGGCGG
AACTCATCGCCGCCTGCCTTGCCCGCTGCTGGACAGGGGCTCGGCTGTTGGGCACTGACAATTCCGTGGT
GTTGTCGGGGAAATCATCGTCCTTTCCTTGGCTGCTCGCCTGTGTTGCCACCTGGATTCTGCGCGGGACG
TCCTTCTGCTACGTCCCTTCGGCCCTCAATCCAGCGGACCTTCCTTCCCGCGGCCTGCTGCCGGCTCTGC
GGCCTCTTCCGCGTCTTCGCCTTCGCCCTCAGACGAGTCGGATCTCCCTTTGGGCCGCCTCCCCGCGTCG
ACTTTAAGACCAATGACTTACAAGGCAGCTGTAGATCTTAGCCACTTTTTAAAAGAAAAGGGGGGACTGG
AAGGGCTAATTCACTCCCAACGAAGACAAGATCTGCTTTTTGCTTGTACTGGGTCTCTCTGGTTAGACCA
GATCTGAGCCTGGGAGCTCTCTGGCTAACTAGGGAACCCACTGCTTAAGCCTCAATAAAGCTTGCCTTGA
GTGCTTCAAGTAGTGTGTGCCCGTCTGTTGTGTGACTCTGGTAACTAGAGATCCCTCAGACCCTTTTAGT
CAGTGTGGAAAATCTCTAGCAGTACGTATAGTAGTTCATGTCATCTTATTATTCAGTATTTATAACTTGC
AAAGAAATGAATATCAGAGAGTGAGAGGAACTTGTTTATTGCAGCTTATAATGGTTACAAATAAAGCAAT
AGCATCACAAATTTCACAAATAAAGCATTTTTTTCACTGCATTCTAGTTGTGGTTTGTCCAAACTCATCA
ATGTATCTTATCATGTCTGGCTCTAGCTATCCCGCCCCTAACTCCGCCCATCCCGCCCCTAACTCCGCCC
AGTTCCGCCCATTCTCCGCCCCATGGCTGACTAATTTTTTTTATTTATGCAGAGGCCGAGGCCGCCTCGG
CCTCTGAGCTATTCCAGAAGTAGTGAGGAGGCTTTTTTGGAGGCCTAGGGACGTACCCAATTCGCCCTAT
AGTGAGTCGTATTACGCGCGCTCACTGGCCGTCGTTTTACAACGTCGTGACTGGGAAAACCCTGGCGTTA
CCCAACTTAATCGCCTTGCAGCACATCCCCCTTTCGCCAGCTGGCGTAATAGCGAAGAGGCCCGCACCGA
TCGCCCTTCCCAACAGTTGCGCAGCCTGAATGGCGAATGGG
[124 nt withheld, positions 4942-5065]
C
[91 nt withheld, positions 5067-5157]
A
[49 nt withheld, positions 5159-5207]
CCTTTGACGTTGGAGTCCACGTTCTTT
[37 nt withheld, positions 5235-5271]
ACCCTATCTCGGTCTATTCTTTTGATTTATAAGGGATTTTGCCGATTTCGGCCTATTGGTTAAAAAATGA
GCTGATTTAACAAAAATTTAACGCGAATTTTAACAAAATATTAACGCTTACAATTTAGGTGGCACTTTTC
GGGGAAATGTGCGCGGAACCCCTATTTGTTTATTTTTCTAAATACATTCAAATATGTATCCGCTCATGAG
ACAATAACCCTGATAAATGCTTCAATAATATTGAAAAAGGAAGAGTATGAGTATTCAACATTTCCGTGTC
GCCCTTATTCCCTTTTTTGCGGCATTTTGCCTTCCTGTTTTTGCTCACCCAGAAACGCTGGTGAAAGTAA
AAGATGCTGAAGATCAGTTGGGTGCACGAGTGGGTTACATCGAACTGGATCTCAACAGCGGTAAGATCCT
TGAGAGTTTTCGCCCCGAAGAACGTTTTCCAATGATGAGCACTTTTAAAGTTCTGCTATGTGGCGCGGTA
TTATCCCGTATTGACGCCGGGCAAGAGCAACTCGGTCGCCGCATACACTATTCTCAGAATGACTTGGTTG
AGTACTCACCAGTCACAGAAAAGCATCTTACGGATGGCATGACAGTAAGAGAATTATGCAGTGCTGCCAT
AACCATGAGTGATAACACTGCGGCCAACTTACTTCTGACAACGATCGGAGGACCGAAGGAGCTAACCGCT
TTTTTGCACAACATGGGGGATCATGTAACTCGCCTTGATCGTTGGGAACCGGAGCTGAATGAAGCCATAC
CAAACGACGAGCGTGACACCACGATGCCTGTAGCAATGGCAACAACGTTGCGCAAACTATTAACTGGCGA
ACTACTTACTCTAGCTTCCCGGCAACAATTAATAGACTGGATGGAGGCGGATAAAGTTGCAGGACCACTT
CTGCGCTCGGCCCTTCCGGCTGGCTGGTTTATTGCTGATAAATCTGGAGCCGGTGAGCGTGGGTCTCGCG
GTATCATTGCAGCACTGGGGCCAGATGGTAAGCCCTCCCGTATCGTAGTTATCTACACGACGGGGAGTCA
GGCAACTATGGATGAACGAAATAGACAGATCGCTGAGATAGGTGCCTCACTGATTAAGCATTGGTAACTG
TCAGACCAAGTTTACTCATATATACTTTAGATTGATTTAAAACTTCATTTTTAATTTAAAAGGATCTAGG
TGAAGATCCTTTTTGATAATCTCATGACCAAAATCCCTTAACGTGAGTTTTCGTTCCACTGAGCGTCAGA
CCCCGTAGAAAAGATCAAAGGATCTTCTTGAGATCCTTTTTTTCTGCGCGTAATCTGCTGCTTGCAAACA
AAAAAACCACCGCTACCAGCGGTGGTTTGTTTGCCGGATCAAGAGCTACCAACTCTTTTTCCGAAGGTAA
CTGGCTTCAGCAGAGCGCAGATACCAAATACTGTTCTTCTAGTGTAGCCGTAGTTAGGCCACCACTTCAA
GAACTCTGTAGCACCGCCTACATACCTCGCTCTGCTAATCCTGTTACCAGTGGCTGCTGCCAGTGGCGAT
AAGTCGTGTCTTACCGGGTTGGACTCAAGACGATAGTTACCGGATAAGGCGCAGCGGTCGGGCTGAACGG
GGGGTTCGTGCACACAGCCCAGCTTGGAGCGAACGACCTACACCGAACTGAGATACCTACAGCGTGAGCT
ATGAGAAAGCGCCACGCTTCCCGAAGGGAGAAAGGCGGACAGGTATCCGGTAAGCGGCAGGGTCGGAACA
GGAGAGCGCACGAGGGAGCTTCCAGGGGGAAACGCCTGGTATCTTTATAGTCCTGTCGGGTTTCGCCACC
TCTGACTTGAGCGTCGATTTTTGTGATGCTCGTCAGGGGGGCGGAGCCTATGGAAAAACGCCAGCAACGC
GGCCTTTTTACGGTTCCTGGCCTTTTGCTGGCCTTTTGCTCACATGTTCTTTCCTGCGTTATCCCCTGAT
TCTGTGGATAACCGTATTACCGCCTTTGAGTGAGCTGATACCGCTCGCCGCAGCCGAACGACCGAGCGCA
G
Features (pLannotate 1.2.2; 28 found; start..end, strand, type, name):
      1..26      +  rep_origin     RSF ori (fragment): Plasmids containing the RSF 1030 origin of replication can be propagated in E. coli cells that contain additional plasmids with compatible origins.
     28..120     +  CDS            lacI (fragment): lac repressor; lacI; The lac repressor binds to the lac operator to inhibit transcription in E. coli. This inhibition can be relieved by adding lactose or isopropyl-β-D-thiogalactopyranoside (IPTG).
    133..154     +  protein_bind   CAP binding site: CAP binding activates transcription in the presence of cAMP. E. coli catabolite activator protein
    169..199     +  promoter       lac promoter: promoter for the E. coli lac operon
    207..223     +  protein_bind   lac operator: The lac repressor binds to the lac operator to inhibit transcription in E. coli. This inhibition can be relieved by adding lactose or isopropyl-β-D-thiogalactopyranoside (IPTG). lac repressor encoded by lacI
    268..286     +  promoter       T3 promoter: promoter for bacteriophage T3 RNA polymerase
    314..540     +  promoter       RSV promoter: Rous sarcoma virus enhancer/promoter
    541..721     +  LTR            5' LTR (truncated): truncated 5' long terminal repeat (LTR) from HIV-1
    768..893     +  misc_feature   HIV-1 Ψ: packaging signal of human immunodeficiency virus type 1
    877..1240    +  CDS            HIV-1 gag (fragment): gag protein from human immunodeficiency virus 1; gag
   1386..1619    +  misc_feature   RRE: The Rev response element (RRE) of HIV-1 allows for Rev-dependent mRNA export from the nucleus to the cytoplasm.
   1996..2022    +  CDS            Rev (fragment): human immunodeficiency virus 1 (HIV-1) Rev protein; rev; enhances nuclear export of unspliced and incompletely spliced viral mRNAs
   2026..2266    +  promoter       U6 promoter: RNA polymerase III promoter for human U6 snRNA
   2314..2381    +  misc_RNA       tracrRNA (fragment): trans-activating CRISPR RNA for the Streptococcus pyogenes CRISPR/Cas9 system
   2430..2547    +  misc_feature   cPPT/CTS: central polypurine tract and central termination sequence of HIV-1
   2616..2827    +  promoter       EF-1α core promoter: core promoter for human elongation factor EF-1α
   2853..3452    +  CDS            PuroR (fragment): puromycin N-acetyltransferase; pac from Streptomyces; confers resistance to puromycin
   3468..4056    +  misc_feature   WPRE: woodchuck hepatitis virus posttranscriptional regulatory element
   4107..4126    +  misc_feature   cPPT/CTS (fragment): central polypurine tract and central termination sequence of HIV-1
   4128..4361    +  LTR            3' LTR (ΔU3): self-inactivating 3' long terminal repeat (LTR) from HIV-1
   4439..4560    +  polyA_signal   SV40 poly(A) signal: SV40 polyadenylation signal
   4600..4735    +  rep_origin     SV40 ori: SV40 origin of replication
   4756..4774    -  promoter       T7 promoter: promoter for bacteriophage T7 RNA polymerase
   4782..4937    +  CDS            lacZα (fragment): LacZα fragment of β-galactosidase; lacZ fragment
   4942..5370    +  rep_origin     f1 ori (sequence partly withheld): f1 bacteriophage origin of replication; arrow indicates direction of (+) strand synthesis
   5423..5527    +  promoter       AmpR promoter: bla
   5528..6388    +  CDS            AmpR: β-lactamase; bla; confers resistance to ampicillin, carbenicillin, and related antibiotics
   6559..7147    +  rep_origin     ori: high-copy-number ColE1/pMB1/pBR322/pUC origin of replication
