[The description below was written by a language model from this plasmid's Addgene catalogue record and pLannotate feature annotations shown in this document.]
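Description:
CAMSAP3 E8.5 gRNA is a third-generation lentiviral CRISPR guide plasmid built on the pLenti-sgRNA backbone, designed to deliver a single guide RNA against human CAMSAP3 (guide designation E8.5, part of the pKMKO series). The guide oligonucleotide was inserted between two BsmBI sites, both destroyed by cloning, placing the spacer directly downstream of the human U6 RNA polymerase III promoter and upstream of the Streptococcus pyogenes Cas9 guide scaffold (annotated as a tracrRNA fragment). The plasmid carries no Cas9, so the nuclease must be supplied separately in the target cells. A second cassette uses the EF-1α core promoter to drive puromycin N-acetyltransferase, allowing selection of transduced mammalian cells, followed by a WPRE to enhance transcript expression.

The viral framework is typical of third-generation, self-inactivating vectors. An RSV promoter replaces the U3 region upstream of a truncated HIV-1 5' LTR, making genomic RNA production Tat-independent. It is followed by the Ψ packaging signal with a partial gag sequence, the RRE for Rev-dependent nuclear export, a cPPT/CTS element, and a ΔU3 3' LTR that inactivates LTR promoter activity after integration. An SV40 poly(A) signal and SV40 origin lie downstream. In bacteria the plasmid is maintained by a high-copy ColE1/pUC-type origin with ampicillin resistance, and it also contains an f1 origin. The short RSF ori, lacI and lacZα matches are fragments of backbone sequence.

The sequenced record is 7,302 nt, shorter than the 9,151 bp listed for the empty backbone; the record does not explain the difference. The associated study used these guides for a large-scale analysis of cell-cycle gene knockouts in human cell lines.
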