Addgene plasmid #90562: CAMSAP3 E8.5 gRNA
Purpose: 3rd generation lentiviral gRNA plasmid targeting human CAMSAP3
Depositing lab: Iain Cheeseman. Depositing organization: Whitehead Institute for Biomedical Research. Publication: Large-Scale Analysis of CRISPR/Cas9 Cell-Cycle Knockouts Reveals the Diversity of p53-Dependent Responses to Cell-Cycle Defects. McKinley KL, Cheeseman IM. Dev Cell. 2017 Feb 27;40(4):405-420.e2. doi: 10.1016/j.devcel.2017.01.012. Epub 2017 Feb 16. PubMed 28216383.
Backbone
  Vector backbone: pLenti-sgRNA
  Backbone manufacturer: Eric Lander & David Sabatini labs (Addgene plasmid #71409)
  Backbone size w/o insert (bp): 9151
  Vector type: Lentiviral, CRISPR
  Selectable markers: Puromycin
Growth in bacteria
  Bacterial resistance: Ampicillin, 100 μg/mL
  Growth temperature: 37°C
  Growth strain: NEB Stable
  Copy number: Unknown
Gene/Insert
  Gene/Insert name: CAMSAP3 (Guide Designation E8.5) (alt name: pKMKO series)
  gRNA/shRNA sequence: CACCgCTATACCGACCAGTACGCGC
  Species: H. sapiens (human)
  Promoter: U6
  Cloning method: Restriction Enzyme; 5′ cloning site BsmBI (destroyed during cloning); 3′ cloning site BsmBI (destroyed during cloning)
  Sequencing primers: 5′ hU6-F (5'-GAGGGCCTATTTCCCATGATT-3'); 3′ EF1a-R (5'-CACGGCGACTACTGCACTTA-3')
Terms and licenses: Academic/Nonprofit Terms; Industry Terms: Not Available to Industry
Depositor comments: Please note that gRNA target sequence listed is not strictly the 20nt spacer sequence, but also contains the 5' BsmBI overhang. For more information about knockout human cell lines generated using this plasmid, please see http://cellcycleknockouts.wi.mit.edu/ .
How to cite: CAMSAP3 E8.5 gRNA was a gift from Iain Cheeseman (Addgene plasmid # 90562 ; http://n2t.net/addgene:90562 ; RRID:Addgene_90562)
